>Addgene plasmid #130955 | pcDNA4/TO-ORF66 200-429-2xStrep | addgene full sequence | sequence record 256916 | Addgene NGS Result
GACGGATCGGGAGATCTCCCGATCCCCTATGGTGCACTCTCAGTACAATCTGCTCTGATGCCGCATAGTT
AAGCCAGTATCTGCTCCCTGCTTGTGTGTTGGAGGTCGCTGAGTAGTGCGCGAGCAAAATTTAAGCTACA
ACAAGGCAAGGCTTGACCGACAATTGCATGAAGAATCTGCTTAGGGTTAGGCGTTTTGCGCTGCTTCGCG
ATGTACGGGCCAGATATACGCGTTGACATTGATTATTGACTAGTTATTAATAGTAATCAATTACGGGGTC
ATTAGTTCATAGCCCATATATGGAGTTCCGCGTTACATAACTTACGGTAAATGGCCCGCCTGGCTGACCG
CCCAACGACCCCCGCCCATTGACGTCAATAATGACGTATGTTCCCATAGTAACGCCAATAGGGACTTTCC
ATTGACGTCAATGGGTGGAGTATTTACGGTAAACTGCCCACTTGGCAGTACATCAAGTGTATCATATGCC
AAGTACGCCCCCTATTGACGTCAATGACGGTAAATGGCCCGCCTGGCATTATGCCCAGTACATGACCTTA
TGGGACTTTCCTACTTGGCAGTACATCTACGTATTAGTCATCGCTATTACCATGGTGATGCGGTTTTGGC
AGTACATCAATGGGCGTGGATAGCGGTTTGACTCACGGGGATTTCCAAGTCTCCACCCCATTGACGTCAA
TGGGAGTTTGTTTTGGCACCAAAATCAACGGGACTTTCCAAAATGTCGTAACAACTCCGCCCCATTGACG
CAAATGGGCGGTAGGCGTGTACGGTGGGAGGTCTATATAAGCAGAGCTCTCCCTATCAGTGATAGAGATC
TCCCTATCAGTGATAGAGATCGTCGACGAGCTCGTTTAGTGAACCGTCAGATCGCCTGGAGACGCCATCC
ACGCTGTTTTGACCTCCATAGAAGACACCGGGACCGATCCAGCCTCCGGACTCTAGCGTTTAAACTTAAG
CTTGGTACCGAGCTCGGATCATGGCAGATACCGGCCTCCGGGAGGCCTTGGAGCGCGTCGCCCCTACGGT
TCCCTGCGGTAACCCGTTCGACGCCATGCTTGGGTCACTGTGTTTTTTGAGCCTTATTAAGTCCCGCCAC
GTAGTGCTGCCCGCCTGCGAGCAGGAGGGACCTGGTCTCGTGCGGAACCTTGGCAGGAGGCTTCTGGCAT
ACAATGTTCTCTCCCCCTGCGTGTCCATACCCGTCATCTGTTCGCGCGTGGCCCGCGCGGCCCTTGCCAA
GCGGGCGCGTTGCGCTCGGGCGGTTGTGTGCATGGAGTGTGGACACTGTCTTAACTTTGGCAGGGGCAAG
TTTCATACTGTCAATTTTCCTCCCACCAACGTGTTTTTCAGCAGGGACAGGAAAGAGAAGCAGTTCACCA
TCTGTGCGACCACGGGGAGGATCTACTGTTCTTACTGTGGCAGCGAACATATGAGGGTGTATCCCCTGTG
CGATATTACCGGACGCGGGACCCTAGCACGCGTCGTAATCAGGGCTGTCCTAGCTAACAACGCGGCCCTT
GCCATTCGAGACCTAGATCAAACTGTCAGTTTTGTAGTGCCTTGCCTTGGGACGCCCGACTGCGAGGCTG
CCCTATTAAAGCACCGTGACGTGCGCGGACTGCTTCAGCTCACCTCACAGCTGCTGGAGTTCTGTTGCGG
GAAGTGTTCCTCCGTCGAGGGAGGCGGTGGATGGAGCCACCCCCAGTTCGAGAAGGGCGGCGGCAGCGGC
GGCGGCAGCGGCGGCGGCAGCTGGAGCCACCCCCAGTTCGAGAAGGGGCCCGTTTAAACCCGCTGATCAG
CCTCGACTGTGCCTTCTAGTTGCCAGCCATCTGTTGTTTGCCCCTCCCCCGTGCCTTCCTTGACCCTGGA
AGGTGCCACTCCCACTGTCCTTTCCTAATAAAATGAGGAAATTGCATCGCATTGTCTGAGTAGGTGTCAT
TCTATTCTGGGGGGTGGGGTGGGGCAGGACAGCAAGGGGGAGGATTGGGAAGACAATAGCAGGCATGCTG
GGGATGCGGTGGGCTCTATGGCTTCTGAGGCGGAAAGAACCAGCTGGGGCTCTAGGGGGTATCCCC
[124 nt withheld, positions 2097-2220]
C
[91 nt withheld, positions 2222-2312]
A
[49 nt withheld, positions 2314-2362]
CCTTTGACGTTGGAGTCCACGTTCTTT
[37 nt withheld, positions 2390-2426]
ACCCTATCTCGGTCTATTCTTTTGATTTATAAGGGATTTTGCCGATTTCGGCCTATTGGTTAAAAAATGA
GCTGATTTAACAAAAATTTAACGCGAATTAATTCTGTGGAATGTGTGTCAGTTAGGGTGTGGAAAGTCCC
CAGGCTCCCCAGCAGGCAGAAGTATGCAAAGCATGCATCTCAATTAGTCAGCAACCAGGTGTGGAAAGTC
CCCAGGCTCCCCAGCAGGCAGAAGTATGCAAAGCATGCATCTCAATTAGTCAGCAACCATAGTCCCGCCC
CTAACTCCGCCCATCCCGCCCCTAACTCCGCCCAGTTCCGCCCATTCTCCGCCCCATGGCTGACTAATTT
TTTTTATTTATGCAGAGGCCGAGGCCGCCTCTGCCTCTGAGCTATTCCAGAAGTAGTGAGGAGGCTTTTT
TGGAGGCCTAGGCTTTTGCAAAAAGCTCCCGGGAGCTTGTATATCCATTTTCGGATCTGATCAGCACGTG
TTGACAATTAATCATCGGCATAGTATATCGGCATAGTATAATACGACAAGGTGAGGAACTAAACCATGGC
CAAGTTGACCAGTGCCGTTCCGGTGCTCACCGCGCGCGACGTCGCCGGAGCGGTCGAGTTCTGGACCGAC
CGGCTCGGGTTCTCCCGGGACTTCGTGGAGGACGACTTCGCCGGTGTGGTCCGGGACGACGTGACCCTGT
TCATCAGCGCGGTCCAGGACCAGGTGGTGCCGGACAACACCCTGGCCTGGGTGTGGGTGCGCGGCCTGGA
CGAGCTGTACGCCGAGTGGTCGGAGGTCGTGTCCACGAACTTCCGGGACGCCTCCGGGCCGGCCATGACC
GAGATCGGCGAGCAGCCGTGGGGGCGGGAGTTCGCCCTGCGCGACCCGGCCGGCAACTGCGTGCACTTCG
TGGCCGAGGAGCAGGACTGACACGTGCTACGAGATTTCGATTCCACCGCCGCCTTCTATGAAAGGTTGGG
CTTCGGAATCGTTTTCCGGGACGCCGGCTGGATGATCCTCCAGCGCGGGGATCTCATGCTGGAGTTCTTC
GCCCACCCCAACTTGTTTATTGCAGCTTATAATGGTTACAAATAAAGCAATAGCATCACAAATTTCACAA
ATAAAGCATTTTTTTCACTGCATTCTAGTTGTGGTTTGTCCAAACTCATCAATGTATCTTATCATGTCTG
TATACCGTCGACCTCTAGCTAGAGCTTGGCGTAATCATGGTCATAGCTGTTTCCTGTGTGAAATTGTTAT
CCGCTCACAATTCCACACAACATACGAGCCGGAAGCATAAAGTGTAAAGCCTGGGGTGCCTAATGAGTGA
GCTAACTCACATTAATTGCGTTGCGCTCACTGCCCGCTTTCCAGTCGGGAAACCTGTCGTGCCAGCTGCA
TTAATGAATCGGCCAACGCGCGGGGAGAGGCGGTTTGCGTATTGGGCGCTCTTCCGCTTCCTCGCTCACT
GACTCGCTGCGCTCGGTCGTTCGGCTGCGGCGAGCGGTATCAGCTCACTCAAAGGCGGTAATACGGTTAT
CCACAGAATCAGGGGATAACGCAGGAAAGAACATGTGAGCAAAAGGCCAGCAAAAGGCCAGGAACCGTAA
AAAGGCCGCGTTGCTGGCGTTTTTCCATAGGCTCCGCCCCCCTGACGAGCATCACAAAAATCGACGCTCA
AGTCAGAGGTGGCGAAACCCGACAGGACTATAAAGATACCAGGCGTTTCCCCCTGGAAGCTCCCTCGTGC
GCTCTCCTGTTCCGACCCTGCCGCTTACCGGATACCTGTCCGCCTTTCTCCCTTCGGGAAGCGTGGCGCT
TTCTCATAGCTCACGCTGTAGGTATCTCAGTTCGGTGTAGGTCGTTCGCTCCAAGCTGGGCTGTGTGCAC
GAACCCCCCGTTCAGCCCGACCGCTGCGCCTTATCCGGTAACTATCGTCTTGAGTCCAACCCGGTAAGAC
ACGACTTATCGCCACTGGCAGCAGCCACTGGTAACAGGATTAGCAGAGCGAGGTATGTAGGCGGTGCTAC
AGAGTTCTTGAAGTGGTGGCCTAACTACGGCTACACTAGAAGAACAGTATTTGGTATCTGCGCTCTGCTG
AAGCCAGTTACCTTCGGAAAAAGAGTTGGTAGCTCTTGATCCGGCAAACAAACCACCGCTGGTAGCGGTG
GTTTTTTTGTTTGCAAGCAGCAGATTACGCGCAGAAAAAAAGGATCTCAAGAAGATCCTTTGATCTTTTC
TACGGGGTCTGACGCTCAGTGGAACGAAAACTCACGTTAAGGGATTTTGGTCATGAGATTATCAAAAAGG
ATCTTCACCTAGATCCTTTTAAATTAAAAATGAAGTTTTAAATCAATCTAAAGTATATATGAGTAAACTT
GGTCTGACAGTTACCAATGCTTAATCAGTGAGGCACCTATCTCAGCGATCTGTCTATTTCGTTCATCCAT
AGTTGCCTGACTCCCCGTCGTGTAGATAACTACGATACGGGAGGGCTTACCATCTGGCCCCAGTGCTGCA
ATGATACCGCGAGACCCACGCTCACCGGCTCCAGATTTATCAGCAATAAACCAGCCAGCCGGAAGGGCCG
AGCGCAGAAGTGGTCCTGCAACTTTATCCGCCTCCATCCAGTCTATTAATTGTTGCCGGGAAGCTAGAGT
AAGTAGTTCGCCAGTTAATAGTTTGCGCAACGTTGTTGCCATTGCTACAGGCATCGTGGTGTCACGCTCG
TCGTTTGGTATGGCTTCATTCAGCTCCGGTTCCCAACGATCAAGGCGAGTTACATGATCCCCCATGTTGT
GCAAAAAAGCGGTTAGCTCCTTCGGTCCTCCGATCGTTGTCAGAAGTAAGTTGGCCGCAGTGTTATCACT
CATGGTTATGGCAGCACTGCATAATTCTCTTACTGTCATGCCATCCGTAAGATGCTTTTCTGTGACTGGT
GAGTACTCAACCAAGTCATTCTGAGAATAGTGTATGCGGCGACCGAGTTGCTCTTGCCCGGCGTCAATAC
GGGATAATACCGCGCCACATAGCAGAACTTTAAAAGTGCTCATCATTGGAAAACGTTCTTCGGGGCGAAA
ACTCTCAAGGATCTTACCGCTGTTGAGATCCAGTTCGATGTAACCCACTCGTGCACCCAACTGATCTTCA
GCATCTTTTACTTTCACCAGCGTTTCTGGGTGAGCAAAAACAGGAAGGCAAAATGCCGCAAAAAAGGGAA
TAAGGGCGACACGGAAATGTTGAATACTCATACTCTTCCTTTTTCAATATTATTGAAGCATTTATCAGGG
TTATTGTCTCATGAGCGGATACATATTTGAATGTATTTAGAAAAATAAACAAATAGGGGTTCCGCGCACA
TTTCCCCGAAAAGTGCCACCTGACGTC
Features (pLannotate 1.2.2; 22 found; start..end, strand, type, name):
     28..80      -  misc_feature   bom (fragment): basis of mobility region from pBR322
    235..614     +  enhancer       CMV enhancer: human cytomegalovirus immediate early enhancer
    615..818     +  promoter       CMV promoter: human cytomegalovirus (CMV) immediate early promoter
    820..839     +  promoter       PLtetO-1 promoter (fragment): modified phage lambda PL promoter with tet operator sites (Lutz and Bujard, 1997)
    841..860     +  promoter       PLtetO-1 promoter (fragment): modified phage lambda PL promoter with tet operator sites (Lutz and Bujard, 1997)
    868..901     +  promoter       TRE3GV promoter (fragment): 3rd-generation Tet-responsive promoter that can be activated by binding of Tet-On® 3G, optimized for retroviral and lentiviral vectors
   1004..1693    +  CDS            ORF66 (fragment): UL49_HHV8P - Protein inferred from homology: Swiss-Prot protein existence level 3. From Human herpesvirus 8 type P (isolate GK18) (HHV-8) (Kaposi's sarcoma-associated herpesvirus).
   1827..2051    +  polyA_signal   bGH poly(A) signal: bovine growth hormone polyadenylation signal
   2055..2076    +  promoter       SV40 promoter (fragment): SV40 enhancer and early promoter
   2097..2525    +  rep_origin     f1 ori (sequence partly withheld): f1 bacteriophage origin of replication; arrow indicates direction of (+) strand synthesis
   2539..2868    +  promoter       SV40 promoter: SV40 enhancer and early promoter
   2916..2963    +  promoter       EM7 promoter: synthetic bacterial promoter&nbsp
   2982..3356    +  CDS            BleoR: antibiotic-binding protein; Sh ble from Streptoalloteichus hindustanus; confers resistance to bleomycin, phleomycin, and Zeocin™
   3366..3491    +  CDS            ble (fragment): BLE_KLEPN - Experimental evidence at protein level: Swiss-Prot protein existence level 1. Binding protein with a strong affinity to the bleomycin family of antibiotics. Binds to CL990; an antimitotic-antibiotic compound. From Klebsiella pneumoniae.
   3486..3607    +  polyA_signal   SV40 poly(A) signal: SV40 polyadenylation signal
   3680..3696    -  protein_bind   lac operator: The lac repressor binds to the lac operator to inhibit transcription in E. coli. This inhibition can be relieved by adding lactose or isopropyl-β-D-thiogalactopyranoside (IPTG). lac repressor encoded by lacI
   3704..3734    -  promoter       lac promoter: promoter for the E. coli lac operon
   3749..3770    -  protein_bind   CAP binding site: CAP binding activates transcription in the presence of cAMP. E. coli catabolite activator protein
   3783..3875    -  CDS            lacI (fragment): lac repressor; lacI; The lac repressor binds to the lac operator to inhibit transcription in E. coli. This inhibition can be relieved by adding lactose or isopropyl-β-D-thiogalactopyranoside (IPTG).
   4058..4646    -  rep_origin     ori: high-copy-number ColE1/pMB1/pBR322/pUC origin of replication
   4817..5677    -  CDS            AmpR: β-lactamase; bla; confers resistance to ampicillin, carbenicillin, and related antibiotics
   5678..5782    -  promoter       AmpR promoter: bla
