[The description below was written by a language model from this plasmid's Addgene catalogue record and pLannotate feature annotations shown in this document.]
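Description:
pcDNA4/TO-ORF66 200-429-2xStrep is a mammalian expression plasmid of about 5.8 kb built on the commercial pcDNA4/TO backbone. It encodes a C-terminal fragment (amino acids 200–429) of ORF66 from Kaposi's sarcoma-associated herpesvirus (HHV-8), fused at its C terminus to a backbone-encoded 2xStrep tag. The insert, roughly 690 bp and introduced by ligation-independent cloning, lies downstream of the human CMV immediate-early enhancer and promoter. Two short elements annotated as tet-operator-containing fragments sit directly after the promoter, consistent with the "TO" design. In cells that express the Tet repressor, these operators allow transcription to be held off until tetracycline or doxycycline is added, whereas in ordinary cells the promoter behaves constitutively. A bovine growth hormone polyadenylation signal terminates the transcript. The Strep tag itself is not called out in the feature table but would fall in the unannotated stretch between the ORF66 coding segment and the poly(A) signal.

In E. coli the plasmid is maintained at high copy through a ColE1/pUC-type origin and selected with ampicillin via the bla gene. An f1 origin is also present. A second cassette places the Sh ble gene under tandem SV40 early and bacterial EM7 promoters with an SV40 poly(A) signal, giving Zeocin resistance for selecting stably transfected mammalian cells. The remaining lac promoter, operator and lacI fragments are backbone remnants.

The construct belongs to a study of conserved CxnC motifs in ORF66, which are required for viral late gene expression and for its interaction with ORF34. A Strep-tagged truncation of this kind is suited to affinity pull-down and detection experiments for mapping which part of ORF66 mediates such interactions.
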