Addgene plasmid #130955: pcDNA4/TO-ORF66 200-429-2xStrep
Purpose: Expresses KSHV ORF66 a.a. 200-429 with a C-terminal 2xStrep tag in mammalian cells
Depositing lab: Britt Glaunsinger. Depositing organization: University of California, Berkeley. Publication: Conserved CxnC motifs in Kaposi's sarcoma-associated herpesvirus ORF66 are required for viral late gene expression and are essential for its interaction with ORF34. Didychuk AL, Castaneda AF, Kushnir LO, Huang CJ, Glaunsinger BA. J Virol. 2019 Oct 2. pii: JVI.01299-19. doi: 10.1128/JVI.01299-19. PubMed 31578296.
Backbone
  Vector backbone: pcDNA4/TO
  Backbone manufacturer: Thermo Fisher Scientific
  Backbone size w/o insert (bp): 5119
  Total vector size (bp): 5810
  Vector type: Mammalian Expression
Growth in bacteria
  Bacterial resistance: Ampicillin, 100 μg/mL
  Growth temperature: 37°C
  Growth strain: DH5alpha
  Copy number: High Copy
Gene/Insert
  Gene/Insert name: ORF66
  Species: Kaposi's Sarcoma Associated Herpesvirus (HHV-8)
  Insert size (bp): 691
  Mutation: ORF66 a.a. 200-429
  Entrez Gene: ORF66 (a.k.a. HHV8GK18_gp75)
  Promoter: CMV
  Tag / fusion protein: 2xStrep (C terminal on backbone)
  Cloning method: Ligation Independent Cloning
  Sequencing primers: 5′ CGCAAATGGGCGGTAGGCGTG; 3′ TAGAAGGCACAGTCGAGG
Terms and licenses: Academic/Nonprofit Terms; Industry Terms: Not Available to Industry
How to cite: pcDNA4/TO-ORF66 200-429-2xStrep was a gift from Britt Glaunsinger (Addgene plasmid # 130955 ; http://n2t.net/addgene:130955 ; RRID:Addgene_130955)
